Addgene plasmid #97054: pDEHISSIRV119
Purpose: Expressing Sulfolobus islandicus rudivirus (SIRV) orf 119 protein
Depositing lab: Huanting Liu & James Naismith. Depositing organization: University of St. Andrews. Publication: The Scottish Structural Proteomics Facility: targets, methods and outputs. Oke M, Carter LG, Johnson KA, Liu H, McMahon SA, Yan X, Kerou M, Weikart ND, Kadi N, Sheikh MA, Schmelz S, Dorward M, Zawadzki M, Cozens C, Falconer H, Powers H, Overton IM, van Niekerk CA, Peng X, Patel P, Garrett RA, Prangishvili D, Botting CH, Coote PJ, Dryden DT, Barton GJ, Schwarz-Linek U, Challis GL, Taylor GL, White MF, Naismith JH. J Struct Funct Genomics. 2010 Jun;11(2):167-80. doi: 10.1007/s10969-010-9090-y. Epub 2010 Apr 24. PubMed 20419351.
Backbone
  Vector backbone: pDEST14
  Backbone manufacturer: Invitrogen
  Backbone size w/o insert (bp): 3705
  Total vector size (bp): 4065
  Modifications to backbone: none
Growth in bacteria
  Bacterial resistance: Ampicillin, 100 μg/mL
  Growth temperature: 37°C
  Growth strain: DH5alpha
  Growth instructions: Protein expression in DE3 strains
  Copy number: High Copy
Gene/Insert
  Gene/Insert name: SIRV orf 119 (alt name: orf119)
  Species: Sulfolobus islandicus rudivirus
  Insert size (bp): 360
  Mutation: none
  Promoter: T7
  Tag / fusion protein: N-terminal TEV protease cleavable 6xHis tag (N terminal on backbone)
  Cloning method: Gateway Cloning
  Sequencing primers: 5′ T7 promoter; 3′ T7 terminator
Resource information
  A portion of this plasmid was derived from a plasmid made by: original
Terms and licenses: Academic/Nonprofit Terms; Industry Terms: Not Available to Industry
How to cite: pDEHISSIRV119 was a gift from Huanting Liu & James Naismith (Addgene plasmid # 97054 ; http://n2t.net/addgene:97054 ; RRID:Addgene_97054)
