[The description below was written by a language model from this plasmid's Addgene catalogue record and pLannotate feature annotations shown in this document.]
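Description:
pDEHISSIRV119 is a bacterial protein-expression plasmid built on the Invitrogen Gateway destination vector pDEST14, carrying orf119 of the Sulfolobus islandicus rudivirus (SIRV), an archaeal virus. The roughly 360 bp open reading frame, recorded as unmutated, was introduced by Gateway cloning and sits between a T7 promoter and a T7 terminator. It is preceded by an N-terminal 6xHis affinity tag followed by a TEV protease recognition site, so the tag can be used for nickel-affinity purification and then cleaved away. Because transcription depends on T7 RNA polymerase, expression requires a DE3 lysogen host, while a standard cloning strain serves for propagation. Selection is by ampicillin through the bla gene, and replication is from a ColE1/pBR322-type origin. The catalogue lists the plasmid as high copy, although both feature tables also annotate rop and the bom region, which are characteristic of pBR322-derived backbones. The annotation tool matches the insert to a predicted SIRV-1 protein of unknown function. The plasmid comes from a structural proteomics effort, consistent with use for producing recombinant protein for structural and biochemical study.

The two sequence records differ. The depositor's 4,065 nt sequence matches the stated total size and shows an f1 origin, a T7 gene 10 ribosome binding site and a short downstream His-like fragment, but no att sites. The repository's 5,073 nt sequencing result instead shows attB1 and attB2 flanking the tagged insert, as expected of a Gateway expression clone, along with tetracycline resistance gene fragments and a tet promoter and no f1 origin. The expression cassette is consistent in both; the backbone details outside it should be treated as unresolved.
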