Features (pLannotate 1.2.2; 15 found; start..end, strand, type, name):
     12..467     +  rep_origin     f1 ori (sequence partly withheld): f1 bacteriophage origin of replication; arrow indicates direction of (+) strand synthesis
    494..598     +  promoter       AmpR promoter: bla
    599..1459    +  CDS            AmpR: β-lactamase; bla; confers resistance to ampicillin, carbenicillin, and related antibiotics
   1630..2218    +  rep_origin     ori: high-copy-number ColE1/pMB1/pBR322/pUC origin of replication
   2404..2546    -  misc_feature   bom: basis of mobility region from pBR322
   2648..2839    -  CDS            rop: Rop protein, which maintains plasmids at low copy number; rop
   2856..3236    +  CDS            YPB1_ECOLX: Protein predicted: Swiss-Prot protein existence level 4. From Escherichia coli.
   3348..3366    +  promoter       T7 promoter: promoter for bacteriophage T7 RNA polymerase
   3398..3420    +  RBS            RBS: efficient ribosome binding site from bacteriophage T7 gene 10 (Olins and Rangwala, 1989)
   3438..3457    +  CDS            8xHis (fragment): 8xHis affinity tag
   3479..3499    +  CDS            TEV site: tobacco etch virus (TEV) protease recognition and cleavage site
   3509..3859    +  CDS            Y117_SIRV1: Protein predicted: Swiss-Prot protein existence level 4. From Sulfolobus islandicus rod-shaped virus 1 (SIRV-1) (Sulfolobus virus SIRV-1).
   3909..3926    +  CDS            9xHis (fragment): 9xHis affinity tag
   3936..3985    +  CDS            SET1 (fragment): solubility-enhancement tag derived from T7 phage gene 10B
   3993..4040    +  terminator     T7 terminator: transcription terminator for bacteriophage T7 RNA polymerase
>Addgene plasmid #97054 | pDEHISSIRV119 | depositor full sequence | sequence record 178672 | Full coding sequence of SIRV orf119  protein with TEV-protease cleavable 6xHis
TGGCGAATGGG
[124 nt withheld, positions 12-135]
C
[91 nt withheld, positions 137-227]
A
[49 nt withheld, positions 229-277]
CCTTTGACGTTGGAGTCCACGTTCTTT
[37 nt withheld, positions 305-341]
ACCCTATCTCGGTCTATTCTTTTGATTTATAAGGGATTTTGCCGATTTCGGCCTATTGGTTAAAAAATGA
GCTGATTTAACAAAAATTTAACGCGAATTTTAACAAAATATTAACGTTTACAATTTCAGGTGGCACTTTT
CGGGGAAATGTGCGCGGAACCCCTATTTGTTTATTTTTCTAAATACATTCAAATATGTATCCGCTCATGA
GACAATAACCCTGATAAATGCTTCAATAATATTGAAAAAGGAAGAGTATGAGTATTCAACATTTCCGTGT
CGCCCTTATTCCCTTTTTTGCGGCATTTTGCCTTCCTGTTTTTGCTCACCCAGAAACGCTGGTGAAAGTA
AAAGATGCTGAAGATCAGTTGGGTGCACGAGTGGGTTACATCGAACTGGATCTCAACAGCGGTAAGATCC
TTGAGAGTTTTCGCCCCGAAGAACGTTTTCCAATGATGAGCACTTTTAAAGTTCTGCTATGTGGCGCGGT
ATTATCCCGTATTGACGCCGGGCAAGAGCAACTCGGTCGCCGCATACACTATTCTCAGAATGACTTGGTT
GAGTACTCACCAGTCACAGAAAAGCATCTTACGGATGGCATGACAGTAAGAGAATTATGCAGTGCTGCCA
TAACCATGAGTGATAACACTGCGGCCAACTTACTTCTGACAACGATCGGAGGACCGAAGGAGCTAACCGC
TTTTTTGCACAACATGGGGGATCATGTAACTCGCCTTGATCGTTGGGAACCGGAGCTGAATGAAGCCATA
CCAAACGACGAGCGTGACACCACGATGCCTGCAGCAATGGCAACAACGTTGCGCAAACTATTAACTGGCG
AACTACTTACTCTAGCTTCCCGGCAACAATTAATAGACTGGATGGAGGCGGATAAAGTTGCAGGACCACT
TCTGCGCTCGGCCCTTCCGGCTGGCTGGTTTATTGCTGATAAATCTGGAGCCGGTGAGCGTGGGTCTCGC
GGTATCATTGCAGCACTGGGGCCAGATGGTAAGCCCTCCCGTATCGTAGTTATCTACACGACGGGGAGTC
AGGCAACTATGGATGAACGAAATAGACAGATCGCTGAGATAGGTGCCTCACTGATTAAGCATTGGTAACT
GTCAGACCAAGTTTACTCATATATACTTTAGATTGATTTAAAACTTCATTTTTAATTTAAAAGGATCTAG
GTGAAGATCCTTTTTGATAATCTCATGACCAAAATCCCTTAACGTGAGTTTTCGTTCCACTGAGCGTCAG
ACCCCGTAGAAAAGATCAAAGGATCTTCTTGAGATCCTTTTTTTCTGCGCGTAATCTGCTGCTTGCAAAC
AAAAAAACCACCGCTACCAGCGGTGGTTTGTTTGCCGGATCAAGAGCTACCAACTCTTTTTCCGAAGGTA
ACTGGCTTCAGCAGAGCGCAGATACCAAATACTGTCCTTCTAGTGTAGCCGTAGTTAGGCCACCACTTCA
AGAACTCTGTAGCACCGCCTACATACCTCGCTCTGCTAATCCTGTTACCAGTGGCTGCTGCCAGTGGCGA
TAAGTCGTGTCTTACCGGGTTGGACTCAAGACGATAGTTACCGGATAAGGCGCAGCGGTCGGGCTGAACG
GGGGGTTCGTGCACACAGCCCAGCTTGGAGCGAACGACCTACACCGAACTGAGATACCTACAGCGTGAGC
TATGAGAAAGCGCCACGCTTCCCGAAGGGAGAAAGGCGGACAGGTATCCGGTAAGCGGCAGGGTCGGAAC
AGGAGAGCGCACGAGGGAGCTTCCAGGGGGAAACGCCTGGTATCTTTATAGTCCTGTCGGGTTTCGCCAC
CTCTGACTTGAGCGTCGATTTTTGTGATGCTCGTCAGGGGGGCGGAGCCTATGGAAAAACGCCAGCAACG
CGGCCTTTTTACGGTTCCTGGCCTTTTGCTGGCCTTTTGCTCACATGTTCTTTCCTGCGTTATCCCCTGA
TTCTGTGGATAACCGTATTACCGCCTTTGAGTGAGCTGATACCGCTCGCCGCAGCCGAACGACCGAGCGC
AGCGAGTCAGTGAGCGAGGAAGCGGAAGAGCGCCTGATGCGGTATTTTCTCCTTACGCATCTGTGCGGTA
TTTCACACCGCATATATGGTGCACTCTCAGTACAATCTGCTCTGATGCCGCATAGTTAAGCCAGTATACA
CTCCGCTATCGCTACGTGACTGGGTCATGGCTGCGCCCCGACACCCGCCAACACCCGCTGACGCGCCCTG
ACGGGCTTGTCTGCTCCCGGCATCCGCTTACAGACAAGCTGTGACCGTCTCCGGGAGCTGCATGTGTCAG
AGGTTTTCACCGTCATCACCGAAACGCGCGAGGCAGCTGCGGTAAAGCTCATCAGCGTGGTCGTGAAGCG
ATTCACAGATGTCTGCCTGTTCATCCGCGTCCAGCTCGTTGAGTTTCTCCAGAAGCGTTAATGTCTGGCT
TCTGATAAAGCGGGCCATGTTAAGGGCGGTTTTTTCCTGTTTGGTCACTGATGCCTCCGTGTAAGGGGGA
TTTCTGTTCATGGGGGTAATGATACCGATGAAACGAGAGAGGATGCTCACGATACGGGTTACTGATGATG
AACATGCCCGGTTACTGGAACGTTGTGAGGGTAAACAACTGGCGGTATGGATGCGGCGGGACCAGAGAAA
AATCACTCAGGGTCAATGCCAGCGCTTCGTTAATACAGATGTAGGTGTTCCACAGGGTAGCCAGCAGCAT
CCTGCGATGCAGATCCGGAACATAATGGTGCAGGGCGCTGACTTCCGCGTTTCCAGACTTTACGAAACAC
GGAAACCGAAGACCATTCATGTTGTTGCTCAGGTCGCAGACGTTTTGCAGCAGCAGTCGCTTCACGTTCG
CTCGCGTATCGGTGATTCATTCTGCTAACCAGTAAGGCAACCCCGCCAGCCTAGCCGGGTCCTCAACGAC
AGGAGCACGATCATGCGCACCCGTGGCCAGGACCCAACGCTGCCCGAGATCTCGATCCCGCGAAATTAAT
ACGACTCACTATAGGGAGACCACAACGGTTTCCCTCTAGAAATAATTTTGTTTAACTTTAAGAAGGAGAT
ATACATATGTCGTACTACCATCACCATCACCATCACGATTACGACATCCCAACGACCGAAAACCTGTATT
TTCAGGGCGCCATGGATTTGAAAAAAGTTTTAAATTTTCATTTTTCTTATATTTACACTTATTTCATTAC
TATTACAACTAATTATAAGTATGGAGATACTGAAAAAATATTTAGAAAATTTCGTAGTTATATTTATAAT
CATGATAAAAATTCACATGTATTTTCTATAAAAGAAACTACAAAAAATTCAAATGGTCTACATTATCATA
TTTTAGTTTTCACGAATAAAAAATTAGATTATTCTAGAGTTCACAAACATATGCCTTCACATTCTGACAT
TAGAATTGAATTAGTTCCAAAGTCTATTAGCGATATAAAAAATGTATATAAGTATATGCTAAAGACAAAA
AAAGATATAAAAATGTCATAAGGATCCGAATTCGAGCTCCGTCGACAAGCTTGCGGCCGCACTCGAGCAC
CACCACCACCACCACTGAGATCCGGCTGCTAACAAAGCCCGAAAGGAAGCTGAGTTGGCTGCTGCCACCG
CTGAGCAATAACTAGCATAACCCCTTGGGGCCTCTAAACGGGTCTTGAGGGGTTTTTTGCTGAAAGGAGG
AACTATATCCGGAT
