Features (pLannotate 1.2.2; 17 found; start..end, strand, type, name):
      1..19      +  promoter       T7 promoter: promoter for bacteriophage T7 RNA polymerase
     47..71      +  protein_bind   attB1: mutant version of attB; recombination site for the Gateway® BP reaction BP Clonase™
     99..118     +  CDS            8xHis (fragment): 8xHis affinity tag
    140..160     +  CDS            TEV site: tobacco etch virus (TEV) protease recognition and cleavage site
    167..517     +  CDS            Y117_SIRV1: Protein predicted: Swiss-Prot protein existence level 4. From Sulfolobus islandicus rod-shaped virus 1 (SIRV-1) (Sulfolobus virus SIRV-1).
    522..546     -  protein_bind   attB2: mutant version of attB; recombination site for the Gateway® BP reaction BP Clonase™
    556..605     +  CDS            SET1 (fragment): solubility-enhancement tag derived from T7 phage gene 10B
    613..660     +  terminator     T7 terminator: transcription terminator for bacteriophage T7 RNA polymerase
    686..978     -  CDS            TcR (fragment): tetracycline efflux protein; tet; confers resistance to tetracycline
   1026..1054    -  promoter       tet promoter: E. coli promoter for tetracycline efflux protein gene
   1167..1271    +  promoter       AmpR promoter: bla
   1272..2132    +  CDS            AmpR: β-lactamase; bla; confers resistance to ampicillin, carbenicillin, and related antibiotics
   2303..2891    +  rep_origin     ori: high-copy-number ColE1/pMB1/pBR322/pUC origin of replication
   3077..3216    -  misc_feature   bom: basis of mobility region from pBR322
   3318..3509    -  CDS            rop: Rop protein, which maintains plasmids at low copy number; rop
   3526..3906    +  CDS            YPB1_ECOLX: Protein predicted: Swiss-Prot protein existence level 4. From Escherichia coli.
   4148..5052    -  CDS            TcR (fragment): tetracycline efflux protein; tet; confers resistance to tetracycline
>Addgene plasmid #97054 | pDEHISSIRV119 | addgene full sequence | sequence record 190131 | Addgene NGS Result
TAATACGACTCACTATAGGGAGACCACAACGGTTTCCCTCTAGATCACAAGTTTGTACAAAAAAGCAGGC
TTCGAAGGAGATATACATATGTCGTACTACCATCACCATCACCATCACGATTACGATATCCCAACGACCG
AAAACCTGTATTTTCAGGGCATGGATTTGAAAAAAGTTTTAAATTTTCATTTTTCTTATATTTACACTTA
TTTCATTACTATTACAACTAATTATAAGTATGGAGATACTGAAAAAATATTTAGAAAATTTCGTAGTTAT
ATTTATAATCATGATAAAAATTCACATGTATTTTCTATAAAAGAAACTACAAAAAATTCAAATGGTCTAC
ATTATCATATTTTAGTTTTCACGAATAAAAAATTAGATTATTCTAGAGTTCACAAACATATGCCTTCACA
TTCTGACATTAGAATTGAATTAGTTCCAAAGTCTATTAGCGATATAAAAAATGTATATAAGTATATGCTA
AAGACAAAAAAAGATATAAAAATGTCATAGGACCCAGCTTTCTTGTACAAAGTGGTGATGATCCGGCTGC
TAACAAAGCCCGAAAGGAAGCTGAGTTGGCTGCTGCCACCGCTGAGCAATAACTAGCATAACCCCTTGGG
GCCTCTAAACGGGTCTTGAGGGGTTTTTTGCTGAAAGGAGGAACTATATCCGGATATCCACAGGACGGGT
GTGGTCGCCATGATCGCGTAGTCGATAGTGGCTCCAAGTAGCGAAGCGAGCAGGACTGGGCGGCGGCCAA
AGCGGTCGGACAGTGCTCCGAGAACGGGTGCGCATAGAAATTGCATCAACGCATATAGCGCTAGCAGCAC
GCCATAGTGACTGGCGATGCTGTCGGAATGGACGATATCCCGCAAGAGGCCCGGCAGTACCGGCATAACC
AAGCCTATGCCTACAGCATCCAGGGTGACGGTGCCGAGGATGACGATGAGCGCATTGTTAGATTTCATAC
ACGGTGCCTGACTGCGTTAGCAATTTAACTGTGATAAACTACCGCATTAAAGCTTATCGATGATAAGCTG
TCAAACATGAGAATTCTTGAAGACGAAAGGGCCTCGTGATACGCCTATTTTTATAGGTTAATGTCATGAT
AATAATGGTTTCTTAGACGTCAGGTGGCACTTTTCGGGGAAATGTGCGCGGAACCCCTATTTGTTTATTT
TTCTAAATACATTCAAATATGTATCCGCTCATGAGACAATAACCCTGATAAATGCTTCAATAATATTGAA
AAAGGAAGAGTATGAGTATTCAACATTTCCGTGTCGCCCTTATTCCCTTTTTTGCGGCATTTTGCCTTCC
TGTTTTTGCTCACCCAGAAACGCTGGTGAAAGTAAAAGATGCTGAAGATCAGTTGGGTGCACGAGTGGGT
TACATCGAACTGGATCTCAACAGCGGTAAGATCCTTGAGAGTTTTCGCCCCGAAGAACGTTTTCCAATGA
TGAGCACTTTTAAAGTTCTGCTATGTGGCGCGGTATTATCCCGTGTTGACGCCGGGCAAGAGCAACTCGG
TCGCCGCATACACTATTCTCAGAATGACTTGGTTGAGTACTCACCAGTCACAGAAAAGCATCTTACGGAT
GGCATGACAGTAAGAGAATTATGCAGTGCTGCCATAACCATGAGTGATAACACTGCGGCCAACTTACTTC
TGACAACGATCGGAGGACCGAAGGAGCTAACCGCTTTTTTGCACAACATGGGGGATCATGTAACTCGCCT
TGATCGTTGGGAACCGGAGCTGAATGAAGCCATACCAAACGACGAGCGTGACACCACGATGCCTGCAGCA
ATGGCAACAACGTTGCGCAAACTATTAACTGGCGAACTACTTACTCTAGCTTCCCGGCAACAATTAATAG
ACTGGATGGAGGCGGATAAAGTTGCAGGACCACTTCTGCGCTCGGCCCTTCCGGCTGGCTGGTTTATTGC
TGATAAATCTGGAGCCGGTGAGCGTGGGTCTCGCGGTATCATTGCAGCACTGGGGCCAGATGGTAAGCCC
TCCCGTATCGTAGTTATCTACACGACGGGGAGTCAGGCAACTATGGATGAACGAAATAGACAGATCGCTG
AGATAGGTGCCTCACTGATTAAGCATTGGTAACTGTCAGACCAAGTTTACTCATATATACTTTAGATTGA
TTTAAAACTTCATTTTTAATTTAAAAGGATCTAGGTGAAGATCCTTTTTGATAATCTCATGACCAAAATC
CCTTAACGTGAGTTTTCGTTCCACTGAGCGTCAGACCCCGTAGAAAAGATCAAAGGATCTTCTTGAGATC
CTTTTTTTCTGCGCGTAATCTGCTGCTTGCAAACAAAAAAACCACCGCTACCAGCGGTGGTTTGTTTGCC
GGATCAAGAGCTACCAACTCTTTTTCCGAAGGTAACTGGCTTCAGCAGAGCGCAGATACCAAATACTGTC
CTTCTAGTGTAGCCGTAGTTAGGCCACCACTTCAAGAACTCTGTAGCACCGCCTACATACCTCGCTCTGC
TAATCCTGTTACCAGTGGCTGCTGCCAGTGGCGATAAGTCGTGTCTTACCGGGTTGGACTCAAGACGATA
GTTACCGGATAAGGCGCAGCGGTCGGGCTGAACGGGGGGTTCGTGCACACAGCCCAGCTTGGAGCGAACG
ACCTACACCGAACTGAGATACCTACAGCGTGAGCTATGAGAAAGCGCCACGCTTCCCGAAGGGAGAAAGG
CGGACAGGTATCCGGTAAGCGGCAGGGTCGGAACAGGAGAGCGCACGAGGGAGCTTCCAGGGGGAAACGC
CTGGTATCTTTATAGTCCTGTCGGGTTTCGCCACCTCTGACTTGAGCGTCGATTTTTGTGATGCTCGTCA
GGGGGGCGGAGCCTATGGAAAAACGCCAGCAACGCGGCCTTTTTACGGTTCCTGGCCTTTTGCTGGCCTT
TTGCTCACATGTTCTTTCCTGCGTTATCCCCTGATTCTGTGGATAACCGTATTACCGCCTTTGAGTGAGC
TGATACCGCTCGCCGCAGCCGAACGACCGAGCGCAGCGAGTCAGTGAGCGAGGAAGCGGAAGAGCGCCTG
ATGCGGTATTTTCTCCTTACGCATCTGTGCGGTATTTCACACCGCAATGGTGCACTCTCAGTACAATCTG
CTCTGATGCCGCATAGTTAAGCCAGTATACACTCCGCTATCGCTACGTGACTGGGTCATGGCTGCGCCCC
GACACCCGCCAACACCCGCTGACGCGCCCTGACGGGCTTGTCTGCTCCCGGCATCCGCTTACAGACAAGC
TGTGACCGTCTCCGGGAGCTGCATGTGTCAGAGGTTTTCACCGTCATCACCGAAACGCGCGAGGCAGCTG
CGGTAAAGCTCATCAGCGTGGTCGTGAAGCGATTCACAGATGTCTGCCTGTTCATCCGCGTCCAGCTCGT
TGAGTTTCTCCAGAAGCGTTAATGTCTGGCTTCTGATAAAGCGGGCCATGTTAAGGGCGGTTTTTTCCTG
TTTGGTCACTGATGCCTCCGTGTAAGGGGGATTTCTGTTCATGGGGGTAATGATACCGATGAAACGAGAG
AGGATGCTCACGATACGGGTTACTGATGATGAACATGCCCGGTTACTGGAACGTTGTGAGGGTAAACAAC
TGGCGGTATGGATGCGGCGGGACCAGAGAAAAATCACTCAGGGTCAATGCCAGCGCTTCGTTAATACAGA
TGTAGGTGTTCCACAGGGTAGCCAGCAGCATCCTGCGATGCAGATCCGGAACATAATGGTGCAGGGCGCT
GACTTCCGCGTTTCCAGACTTTACGAAACACGGAAACCGAAGACCATTCATGTTGTTGCTCAGGTCGCAG
ACGTTTTGCAGCAGCAGTCGCTTCACGTTCGCTCGCGTATCGGTGATTCATTCTGCTAACCAGTAAGGCA
ACCCCGCCAGCCTAGCCGGGTCCTCAACGACAGGAGCACGATCATGCGCACCCGTGGCCAGGACCCAACG
CTGCCCGAGATGCGCCGCGTGCGGCTGCTGGAGATGGCGGACGCGATGGATATGTTCTGCCAAGGGTTGG
TTTGCGCATTCACAGTTCTCCGCAAGAATTGATTGGCTCCAATTCTTGGAGTGGTGAATCCGTTAGCGAG
GTGCCGCCGGCTTCCATTCAGGTCGAGGTGGCCCGGCTCCATGCACCGCGACGCAACGCGGGGAGGCAGA
CAAGGTATAGGGCGGCGCCTACAATCCATGCCAACCCGTTCCATGTGCTCGCCGAGGCGGCATAAATCGC
CGTGACGATCAGCGGTCCAATGATCGAAGTTAGGCTGGTAAGAGCCGCGAGCGATCCTTGAAGCTGTCCC
TGATGGTCGTCATCTACCTGCCTGGACAGCATGGCCTGCAACGCGGGCATCCCGATGCCGCCGGAAGCGA
GAAGAATCATAATGGGGAAGGCCATCCAGCCTCGCGTCGCGAACGCCAGCAAGACGTAGCCCAGCGCGTC
GGCCGCCATGCCGGCGATAATGGCCTGCTTCTCGCCGAAACGTTTGGTGGCGGGACCAGTGACGAAGGCT
TGAGCGAGGGCGTGCAAGATTCCGAATACCGCAAGCGACAGGCCGATCATCGTCGCGCTCCAGCGAAAGC
GGTCCTCGCCGAAAATGACCCAGAGCGCTGCCGGCACCTGTCCTACGAGTTGCATGATAAAGAAGACAGT
CATAAGTGCGGCGACGATAGTCATGCCCCGCGCCCACCGGAAGGAGCTGACTGGGTTGAAGGCTCTCAAG
GGCATCGGTCGATCGACGCTCTCCCTTATGCGACTCCTGCATTAGGAAGCAGCCCAGTAGTAGGTTGAGG
CCGTTGAGCACCGCCGCCGCAAGGAATGGTGCATGCAAGGAGATGGCGCCCAACAGTCCCCCGGCCACGG
GGCCTGCCACCATACCCACGCCGAAACAAGCGCTCATGAGCCCGAAGTGGCGAGCCCGATCTTCCCCATC
GGTGATGTCGGCGATATAGGCGCCAGCAACCGCACCTGTGGCGCCGGTGATGCCGGCCACGATGCGTCCG
GCGTAGAGGATCGAGATCTCGATCCCGCGAAAT
